>Addgene plasmid #47408 | Endophilin Full | addgene partial sequence | sequence record 68313 | pGEX5
AATCGGATCTGGTTCCGCGTGGATCCATGTCGGTGGCAGGGCTGAAGAAGCAGTTCCACAAAGCCACTCA
GAAAGTGAGTGAGAAGGTGGGAGGAGCGGAAGGCACCAAGCTCGATGATGACTTCAAAGAGATGGAGAGG
AAAGTGGATGTCACCAGCAGGGCTGTGATGGAGATAATGACAAAAACGATTGAATACCTCCAACCCAATC
CAGCTTCCAGGGCTAAGCTCAGTATGATCAACACCATGTCGAAAATCCGCGGCCAAGAGAAGGGGCCAGG
CTACCCTCAGGCGGAAGCACTGCTGGCAGAGGCCATGCTCAAGTTCGGCAGGGAGCTGGGTGATGATTGC
AACTTTGGTCCTGCTCTCGGTGAGGTGGGAGAAGCCATGAGGGAGCTCTCGGAGGTCAAGGACTCATTGG
ACATGGAAGTGAAGCAGAATTTCATCGACCCCCTTCAGAATCTTCATGACAAGGATCTGAGGGAGATTCA
GCATCATCTGAAAAAGCTGGAAGGCCGACGCTTAGACTTTGATTATAAGAAGAAGCGACAAGGCAAGATT
CCAGATGAAGAACTCCGCCAAGCTCTGGAGAAATTCGATGAGTCTAAAGAAATCGCCGAGTCGAGCATGT
TCAACCTCTTGGAGATGGATATAGAACAGGTGAGCCAGCTCTCCGCACTTGTTCAGGCTCAGCTGGAGTA
CCACAAGCAGGCAGTGCAGATCCTGCAGCAGGTCACTGTCAGACTGGAAGAAAGAATAAGACAAGCTTCA
TCTCAGCCAAGAAGGGAATATCAGCCCAAACCACGGATGAGCCTAGAGTTTGCCACTGGAGACAGTACTC
AGCCCAACGGGGGTCTCTCCCACACAGGCACACCCAAACCTCCAGGTGTCCAAATGGATCAGCCCTGC
