[The description below was written by a language model from this plasmid's Addgene catalogue record.]
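Description:
Endophilin Full is a bacterial expression plasmid built on the pGEX-2TK backbone (about 5 kb without insert), designed to produce endophilin as a glutathione S-transferase fusion protein in E. coli. It is maintained as a high-copy plasmid under ampicillin selection. The record does not include a feature table, so the origin of replication and other backbone elements are not itemised. The species of origin of the endophilin sequence and the specific endophilin isoform are also not stated.

The insert is roughly 1,050 bp and, as the name suggests, appears to represent the full-length endophilin coding region. It was cloned between the BamHI and EcoRI sites, both of which remain intact, so the fragment can be excised or transferred to other vectors. Expression is driven by the tac promoter, a hybrid trp/lac promoter that in pGEX-type vectors is normally induced with IPTG. GST is supplied by the backbone and sits at the N terminus of the fusion, which allows the protein to be captured on glutathione resin for affinity purification. pGEX-2TK vectors generally also carry a thrombin cleavage site and a protein kinase recognition site between GST and the insert, although these are not listed in the record.

Endophilin is an SH3 domain-containing protein of the nerve terminal. The associated publication concerns synaptojanin complexes with endophilin and amphiphysin, so the construct fits use as a source of recombinant GST-endophilin for pull-down, overlay and other protein-binding assays.
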