Addgene plasmid #47408: Endophilin Full
Depositing lab: Peter McPherson. Depositing organization: McGill University. Publication: Synaptojanin forms two separate complexes in the nerve terminal. Interactions with endophilin and amphiphysin. Micheva KD, Kay BK, McPherson PS. J Biol Chem. 1997 Oct 24;272(43):27239-45. 10.1074/jbc.272.43.27239 PubMed 9341169.
Backbone
  Vector backbone: pGEX-2tk
  Backbone manufacturer: Amersham
  Backbone size w/o insert (bp): 5000
  Vector type: Bacterial Expression
Growth in bacteria
  Bacterial resistance: Ampicillin, 100 μg/mL
  Growth temperature: 37°C
  Growth strain: DH5alpha
  Copy number: High Copy
Gene/Insert
  Gene/Insert name: Endophilin
  Insert size (bp): 1050
  Promoter: tac
  Tag / fusion protein: GST (N terminal on backbone)
  Cloning method: Restriction Enzyme; 5′ cloning site BamHI (not destroyed); 3′ cloning site EcoRI (not destroyed)
  Sequencing primers: 5′ pGEX5'; 3′ pGEX3'
Terms and licenses: Academic/Nonprofit Terms; Industry Terms: Not Available to Industry
How to cite: Endophilin Full was a gift from Peter McPherson (Addgene plasmid # 47408 ; http://n2t.net/addgene:47408 ; RRID:Addgene_47408)
